>Addgene plasmid #81391 | pDONR223_SGK1_p.F27L | addgene full sequence | sequence record 167888 | Addgene NGS Result
GGCAGTTCCCTACTCTCGCGTTAACGCTAGCATGGATGTTTTCCCAGTCACGACGTTGTAAAACGACGGC
CAGTCTTAAGCTCGGGCCCCAAATAATGATTTTATTTTGACTGATAGTGACCTGTTCGTTGCAACAAATT
GATGAGCAATGCTTTTTTATAATGCCAACTTTGTACAAAAAAGTTGGCACCATGACGGTGAAAACTGAGG
CTGCTAAGGGCACCCTCACTTACTCCAGGATGAGGGGCATGGTGGCAATTCTCATCGCTCTCATGAAGCA
GAGGAGGATGGGTCTGAACGACTTTATTCAGAAGATTGCCAATAACTCCTATGCATGCAAACACCCTGAA
GTTCAGTCCATCTTGAAGATCTCCCAACCTCAGGAGCCTGAGCTTATGAATGCCAACCCTTCTCCTCCAC
CAAGTCCTTCTCAGCAAATCAACCTTGGCCCGTCGTCCAATCCTCATGCTAAACCATCTGACTTTCACTT
CTTGAAAGTGATCGGAAAGGGCAGTTTTGGAAAGGTTCTTCTAGCAAGACACAAGGCAGAAGAAGTGTTC
TATGCAGTCAAAGTTTTACAGAAGAAAGCAATCCTGAAAAAGAAAGAGGAGAAGCATATTATGTCGGAGC
GGAATGTTCTGTTGAAGAATGTGAAGCACCCTTTCCTGGTGGGCCTTCACTTCTCTTTCCAGACTGCTGA
CAAATTGTACTTTGTCCTAGACTACATTAATGGTGGAGAGTTGTTCTACCATCTCCAGAGGGAACGCTGC
TTCCTGGAACCACGGGCTCGTTTCTATGCTGCTGAAATAGCCAGTGCCTTGGGCTACCTGCATTCACTGA
ACATCGTTTATAGAGACTTAAAACCAGAGAATATTTTGCTAGATTCACAGGGACACATTGTCCTTACTGA
CTTCGGACTCTGCAAGGAGAACATTGAACACAACAGCACAACATCCACCTTCTGTGGCACGCCGGAGTAT
CTCGCACCTGAGGTGCTTCATAAGCAGCCTTATGACAGGACTGTGGACTGGTGGTGCCTGGGAGCTGTCT
TGTATGAGATGCTGTATGGCCTGCCGCCTTTTTATAGCCGAAACACAGCTGAAATGTACGACAACATTCT
GAACAAGCCTCTCCAGCTGAAACCAAATATTACAAATTCCGCAAGACACCTCCTGGAGGGCCTCCTGCAG
AAGGACAGGACAAAGCGGCTCGGGGCCAAGGATGACTTCATGGAGATTAAGAGTCATGTCTTCTTCTCCT
TAATTAACTGGGATGATCTCATTAATAAGAAGATTACTCCCCCTTTTAACCCAAATGTGAGTGGGCCCAA
CGACCTACGGCACTTTGACCCCGAGTTTACCGAAGAGCCTGTCCCCAACTCCATTGGCAAGTCCCCTGAC
AGCGTCCTCGTCACAGCCAGCGTCAAGGAAGCTGCCGAGGCTTTCCTAGGCTTTTCCTATGCGCCTCCCA
CGGACTCTTTCCTCTGCCCAACTTTCTTGTACAAAGTTGGCATTATAAGAAAGCATTGCTTATCAATTTG
TTGCAACGAACAGGTCACTATCAGTCAAAATAAAATCATTATTTGCCATCCAGCTGATATCCCCTATAGT
GAGTCGTATTACATGGTCATAGCTGTTTCCTGGCAGCTCTGGCCCGTGTCTCAAAATCTCTGATGTTACA
TTGCACAAGATAAAAATATATCATCATGCCTCCTCTAGACCAGCCAGGACAGAAATGCCTCGACTTCGCT
GCTACCCAAGGTTGCCGGGTGACGCACACCGTGGAAACGGATGAAGGCACGAACCCAGTGGACATAAGCC
TGTTCGGTTCGTAAGCTGTAATGCAAGTAGCGTATGCGCTCACGCAACTGGTCCAGAACCTTGACCGAAC
GCAGCGGTGGTAACGGCGCAGTGGCGGTTTTCATGGCTTGTTATGACTGTTTTTTTGGGGTACAGTCTAT
GCCTCGGGCATCCAAGCAGCAAGCGCGTTACGCCGTGGGTCGATGTTTGATGTTATGGAGCAGCAACGAT
GTTACGCAGCAGGGCAGTCGCCCTAAAACAAAGTTAAACATTATGAGGGAAGCGGTGATCGCCGAAGTAT
CGACTCAACTATCAGAGGTAGTTGGCGTCATCGAGCGCCATCTCGAACCGACGTTGCTGGCCGTACATTT
GTACGGCTCCGCAGTGGATGGCGGCCTGAAGCCACACAGTGATATTGATTTGCTGGTTACGGTGACCGTA
AGGCTTGATGAAACAACGCGGCGAGCTTTGATCAACGACCTTTTGGAAACTTCGGCTTCCCCTGGAGAGA
GCGAGATTCTCCGCGCTGTAGAAGTCACCATTGTTGTGCACGACGACATCATTCCGTGGCGTTATCCAGC
TAAGCGCGAACTGCAATTTGGAGAATGGCAGCGCAATGACATTCTTGCAGGTATCTTCGAGCCAGCCACG
ATCGACATTGATCTGGCTATCTTGCTGACAAAAGCAAGAGAACATAGCGTTGCCTTGGTAGGTCCAGCGG
CGGAGGAACTCTTTGATCCGGTTCCTGAACAGGATCTATTTGAGGCGCTAAATGAAACCTTAACGCTATG
GAACTCGCCGCCCGACTGGGCTGGCGATGAGCGAAATGTAGTGCTTACGTTGTCCCGCATTTGGTACAGC
GCAGTAACCGGCAAAATCGCGCCGAAGGATGTCGCTGCCGACTGGGCAATGGAGCGCCTGCCGGCCCAGT
ATCAGCCCGTCATACTTGAAGCTAGACAGGCTTATCTTGGACAAGAAGAAGATCGCTTGGCCTCGCGCGC
AGATCAGTTGGAAGAATTTGTCCACTACGTGAAAGGCGAGATCACCAAGGTAGTCGGCAAATAACCCTCG
AGCCACCCATGACCAAAATCCCTTAACGTGAGTTACGCGTCGTTCCACTGAGCGTCAGACCCCGTAGAAA
AGATCAAAGGATCTTCTTGAGATCCTTTTTTTCTGCGCGTAATCTGCTGCTTGCAAACAAAAAAACCACC
GCTACCAGCGGTGGTTTGTTTGCCGGATCAAGAGCTACCAACTCTTTTTCCGAAGGTAACTGGCTTCAGC
AGAGCGCAGATACCAAATACTGTTCTTCTAGTGTAGCCGTAGTTAGGCCACCACTTCAAGAACTCTGTAG
CACCGCCTACATACCTCGCTCTGCTAATCCTGTTACCAGTGGCTGCTGCCAGTGGCGATAAGTCGTGTCT
TACCGGGTTGGACTCAAGACGATAGTTACCGGATAAGGCGCAGCGGTCGGGCTGAACGGGGGGTTCGTGC
ACACAGCCCAGCTTGGAGCGAACGACCTACACCGAACTGAGATACCTACAGCGTGAGCTATGAGAAAGCG
CCACGCTTCCCGAAGGGAGAAAGGCGGACAGGTATCCGGTAAGCGGCAGGGTCGGAACAGGAGAGCGCAC
GAGGGAGCTTCCAGGGGGAAACGCCTGGTATCTTTATAGTCCTGTCGGGTTTCGCCACCTCTGACTTGAG
CGTCGATTTTTGTGATGCTCGTCAGGGGGGCGGAGCCTATGGAAAAACGCCAGCAACGCGGCCTTTTTAC
GGTTCCTGGCCTTTTGCTGGCCTTTTGCTCACATGTTCTTTCCTGCGTTATCCCCTGATTCTGTGGATAA
CCGTATTACCGCCTTTGAGTGAGCTGATACCGCTCGCCGCAGCCGAACGACCGAGCGCAGCGAGTCAGTG
AGCGAGGAAGCGGAAGAGCGCCCAATACGCAAACCGCCTCTCCCCGCGCGTTGGCCGATTCATTAATGCA
GCTGGCACGACAGGTTTCCCGACTGGAAAGCGGGCAGTGAGCGCAACGCAATTAATACGCGTACCGCTAG
CCAGGAAGAGTTTGTAGAAACGCAAAAAGGCCATCCGTCAGGATGGCCTTCTGCTTAGTTTGATGCCTGG
CAGTTTATGGCGGGCGTCCTGCCCGCCACCCTCCGGGCCGTTGCTTCACAACGTTCAAATCCGCTCCCGG
CGGATTTGTCCTACTCAGGAGAGCGTTCACCGACAAACAACAGATAAAACGAAAGGCCCAGTCTTCCGAC
TGAGCCTTTCGTTTTATTTGATGCCT
Features (pLannotate 1.2.2; 12 found; start..end, strand, type, name):
     38..74      -  CDS            lacZα (fragment): LacZα fragment of β-galactosidase; lacZ fragment
     91..186     +  protein_bind   attL3: mutant version of attL; recombination site for the Gateway® LR reaction LR Clonase™
    192..1484    +  CDS            SGK1: SGK1_HUMAN - Also known as SGK. Experimental evidence at protein level: Swiss-Prot protein existence level 1. Serine/threonine-protein kinase which is involved in the regulation of a wide variety of ion channels, membrane transporters, cellular enzymes, transcription factors, neuronal excitability, cell growth, proliferation, survival, migration and apoptosis. Plays an important role in cellular stress response. Contributes to regulation of renal Na(+) retention, renal K(+) elimination, salt appetite, gastric acid secretion, intestinal Na(+)/H(+) exchange and nutrient transport, insulin-depend
   1487..1585    -  protein_bind   attL2: mutant version of attL; recombination site for the Gateway® LR reaction LR Clonase™
   1603..1621    -  promoter       T7 promoter: promoter for bacteriophage T7 RNA polymerase
   1811..1834    +  promoter       Pc promoter (fragment): intI1 (promoter lies within the coding sequence); class 1 integron promoter
   2010..2066    +  CDS            GmR (fragment): gentamycin acetyltransferase; aacC1; confers resistance to gentamycin
   2073..2864    +  CDS            SmR: aminoglycoside adenylyltransferase (Murphy, 1985); aadA; confers resistance to spectinomycin and streptomycin
   2957..3545    +  rep_origin     ori: high-copy-number ColE1/pMB1/pBR322/pUC origin of replication
   3728..3820    +  CDS            lacI (fragment): lac repressor; lacI; The lac repressor binds to the lac operator to inhibit transcription in E. coli. This inhibition can be relieved by adding lactose or isopropyl-β-D-thiogalactopyranoside (IPTG).
   3875..3902    -  terminator     rrnB T2 terminator: transcription terminator T2 from the E. coli rrnB gene
   4034..4077    +  terminator     rrnB T1 terminator: Escherichia coli rrnB; transcription terminator T1 from the E. coli rrnB gene
