[The description below was written by a language model from this plasmid's Addgene catalogue record and pLannotate feature annotations shown in this document.]
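Description:
pDONR223_SGK1_p.F27L is a Gateway entry clone built on the Invitrogen pDONR223 backbone, carrying the human SGK1 open reading frame with an F27L missense substitution. It belongs to the Target Accelerator Plasmid Collection, a set of wild-type and variant ORF clones assembled to test the functional consequences of rare cancer-associated alleles. The plasmid is maintained in E. coli at high copy through a ColE1/pUC-type origin and is selected with spectinomycin via the aadA (SmR) aminoglycoside adenylyltransferase gene. That gene sits downstream of a class 1 integron Pc promoter fragment and a short remnant of a gentamicin resistance gene. Other backbone remnants annotated in the 4,086 nt sequence include small lacZα and lacI fragments and the rrnB T1 and T2 terminators, which help insulate the cloning region from read-through transcription.

The SGK1 coding sequence encodes a serine/threonine kinase involved in regulating ion channels, transporters, the cellular stress response, and cell growth and survival. It is flanked by two attL recombination sites, annotated here as attL3 and attL2, which allow LR Clonase-mediated transfer of the ORF into any compatible Gateway destination vector. The entry clone has no promoter driving the insert. A T7 promoter lies just outside the downstream attL site, pointing back toward the insert on the opposite strand, so it would not give sense expression of the ORF. Expression therefore depends on the destination vector chosen. The insert is in the "open" configuration, with no stop codon immediately after the coding sequence, so it can be fused in frame to C-terminal tags or reporters supplied by the destination vector. M13 primer sites flanking the cassette are listed for sequence verification.
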