Addgene plasmid #81391: pDONR223_SGK1_p.F27L
Purpose: Gateway Donor vector containing SGK1 , part of the Target Accelerator Plasmid Collection.
Depositing lab: Jesse Boehm & William Hahn & David Root. Depositing organization: Broad Institute. Publication: Systematic Functional Interrogation of Rare Cancer Variants Identifies Oncogenic Alleles. Kim E, Ilic N, Shrestha Y, Zou L, Kamburov A, Zhu C, Yang X, Lubonja R, Tran N, Nguyen C, Lawrence MS, Piccioni F, Bagul M, Doench JG, Chouinard CR, Wu X, Hogstrom L, Natoli T, Tamayo P, Horn H, Corsello SM, Lage K, Root DE, Subramanian A, Golub TR, Getz G, Boehm JS, Hahn WC. Cancer Discov. 2016 Jul;6(7):714-26. doi: 10.1158/2159-8290.CD-16-0160. Epub 2016 May 4. PubMed 27147599.
Backbone
  Vector backbone: pDONR223
  Backbone manufacturer: Invitrogen
  Backbone size w/o insert (bp): 2790
  Vector type: Gateway Entry vector
Growth in bacteria
  Bacterial resistance: Spectinomycin, 50 μg/mL
  Growth temperature: 37°C
  Growth strain: DH5alpha
  Copy number: High Copy
Gene/Insert
  Gene/Insert name: SGK1
  Species: H. sapiens (human)
  Mutation: F27L
  GenBank ID: NM_005627.3
  Entrez Gene: SGK1 (a.k.a. SGK)
  Promoter: None
  Cloning method: Gateway Cloning
  Sequencing primers: 5′ M13pUC-fwd; 3′ M13-Rev
Terms and licenses: Academic/Nonprofit Terms; Industry Terms: Not Available to Industry
Depositor comments: Open state: NO stop codon immediately follows insert
How to cite: pDONR223_SGK1_p.F27L was a gift from Jesse Boehm & William Hahn & David Root (Addgene plasmid # 81391 ; http://n2t.net/addgene:81391 ; RRID:Addgene_81391)
