>Addgene plasmid #81391 | pDONR223_SGK1_p.F27L | depositor partial sequence | sequence record 154710 | Insert sequence
ATGACGGTGAAAACTGAGGCTGCTAAGGGCACCCTCACTTACTCCAGGATGAGGGGCATGGTGGCAATTC
TCATCGCTCTCATGAAGCAGAGGAGGATGGGTCTGAACGACTTTATTCAGAAGATTGCCAATAACTCCTA
TGCATGCAAACACCCTGAAGTTCAGTCCATCTTGAAGATCTCCCAACCTCAGGAGCCTGAGCTTATGAAT
GCCAACCCTTCTCCTCCACCAAGTCCTTCTCAGCAAATCAACCTTGGCCCGTCGTCCAATCCTCATGCTA
AACCATCTGACTTTCACTTCTTGAAAGTGATCGGAAAGGGCAGTTTTGGAAAGGTTCTTCTAGCAAGACA
CAAGGCAGAAGAAGTGTTCTATGCAGTCAAAGTTTTACAGAAGAAAGCAATCCTGAAAAAGAAAGAGGAG
AAGCATATTATGTCGGAGCGGAATGTTCTGTTGAAGAATGTGAAGCACCCTTTCCTGGTGGGCCTTCACT
TCTCTTTCCAGACTGCTGACAAATTGTACTTTGTCCTAGACTACATTAATGGTGGAGAGTTGTTCTACCA
TCTCCAGAGGGAACGCTGCTTCCTGGAACCACGGGCTCGTTTCTATGCTGCTGAAATAGCCAGTGCCTTG
GGCTACCTGCATTCACTGAACATCGTTTATAGAGACTTAAAACCAGAGAATATTTTGCTAGATTCACAGG
GACACATTGTCCTTACTGACTTCGGACTCTGCAAGGAGAACATTGAACACAACAGCACAACATCCACCTT
CTGTGGCACGCCGGAGTATCTCGCACCTGAGGTGCTTCATAAGCAGCCTTATGACAGGACTGTGGACTGG
TGGTGCCTGGGAGCTGTCTTGTATGAGATGCTGTATGGCCTGCCGCCTTTTTATAGCCGAAACACAGCTG
AAATGTACGACAACATTCTGAACAAGCCTCTCCAGCTGAAACCAAATATTACAAATTCCGCAAGACACCT
CCTGGAGGGCCTCCTGCAGAAGGACAGGACAAAGCGGCTCGGGGCCAAGGATGACTTCATGGAGATTAAG
AGTCATGTCTTCTTCTCCTTAATTAACTGGGATGATCTCATTAATAAGAAGATTACTCCCCCTTTTAACC
CAAATGTGAGTGGGCCCAACGACCTACGGCACTTTGACCCCGAGTTTACCGAAGAGCCTGTCCCCAACTC
CATTGGCAAGTCCCCTGACAGCGTCCTCGTCACAGCCAGCGTCAAGGAAGCTGCCGAGGCTTTCCTAGGC
TTTTCCTATGCGCCTCCCACGGACTCTTTCCTC
